>Addgene plasmid #183467 | pAAV-CBh-IgKL-mNG | addgene full sequence | sequence record 361415 | Addgene NGS Result
TCAGTGAGCGAGCGAGCGCGCAGAGAGGGAGTGGCCAACTCCATCACTAGGGGTTCCTTGTAGTTAATGA
TTAACCCGCCATGCTACTTATCTACGTAGCCATGCTCTAGACTCGAGACGCGTCGTTACATAACTTACGG
TAAATGGCCCGCCTGGCTGACCGCCCAACGACCCCCGCCCATTGACGTCAATAGTAACGCCAATAGGGAC
TTTCCATTGACGTCAATGGGTGGAGTATTTACGGTAAACTGCCCACTTGGCAGTACATCAAGTGTATCAT
ATGCCAAGTACGCCCCCTATTGACGTCAATGACGGTAAATGGCCCGCCTGGCATTGTGCCCAGTACATGA
CCTTATGGGACTTTCCTACTTGGCAGTACATCTACGTATTAGTCATCGCTATTACCATGGTCGAGGTGAG
CCCCACGTTCTGCTTCACTCTCCCCATCTCCCCCCCCTCCCCACCCCCAATTTTGTATTTATTTATTTTT
TAATTATTTTGTGCAGCGATGGGGGCGGGGGGGGGGGGGCGCGCGCCAGGCGGGGCGGGGCGGGGSGRGG
GGSGGGGSGGGGSGAGGCGGRGAGGTGCGGCGGCAGCCAATCAGAGCGGCGCGCTCCGAAAGTTTCCTTT
TATGGCGAGGCGGCGGCGGCGGCGGCCCTATAAAAAGCGAAGCGCGCGGCGGGCGGGAGTCGCTGCGCGC
TGCCTTCGCCCCGTGCCCCGCTCCGCCGCCGCCTCGCGCCGCCCGCCCCGGCTCTGACTGACCGCGTTAC
TCCCACAGGTGAGCGGGCGGGACGGCCCTTCTCCTCCGGGCTGTAATTAGCTGAGCAAGAGGTAAGGGTT
TAAGGGATGGTTGGTTGGTGGGGTATTAATGTTTAATTACCTGGAGCACCTGCCTGAAATCACTTTTTTT
CAGGTTGGACCGGTGCCACCATGACAGACACACTCCTGCTATGGGTACTGCTGCTCTGGGTTCCAGGTTC
CACTGGTGACGTGAGCAAGGGCGAGGAGGATAACATGGCCTCTCTCCCAGCGACACATGAGTTACACATC
TTTGGCTCCATCAACGGTGTGGACTTTGACATGGTGGGTCAGGGCACCGGCAATCCAAATGATGGTTATG
AGGAGTTAAACCTGAAGTCCACCAAGGGTGACCTCCAGTTCTCCCCCTGGATTCTGGTCCCTCATATCGG
GTATGGCTTCCATCAGTACCTGCCCTACCCTGACGGGATGTCGCCTTTCCAGGCCGCCATGGTAGATGGC
TCCGGCTACCAAGTCCATCGCACAATGCAGTTTGAAGATGGTGCCTCCCTTACTGTTAACTACCGCTACA
CCTACGAGGGAAGCCACATCAAAGGAGAGGCCCAGGTGAAGGGGACTGGTTTCCCTGCTGACGGTCCTGT
GATGACCAACTCGCTGACCGCTGCGGACTGGTGCAGGTCGAAGAAGACTTACCCCAACGACAAAACCATC
ATCAGTACCTTTAAGTGGAGTTACACCACTGGAAATGGCAAGCGCTACCGGAGCACTGCGCGGACCACCT
ACACCTTTGCCAAGCCAATGGCGGCTAACTATCTGAAGAACCAGCCGATGTACGTGTTCCGTAAGACGGA
GCTCAAGCACTCCAAGACCGAGCTCAACTTCAAGGAGTGGCAAAAGGCCTTTACCGATGTGATGGGCATG
GACGAGCTGTACAAGTAAAGCTAAGCGGCCGCATCGATAATCAACCTCTGGATTACAAAATTTGTGAAAG
ATTGACTGGTATTCTTAACTATGTTGCTCCTTTTACGCTATGTGGATACGCTGCTTTAATGCCTTTGTAT
CATGCTATTGCTTCCCGTATGGCTTTCATTTTCTCCTCCTTGTATAAATCCTGGTTGCTGTCTCTTTATG
AGGAGTTGTGGCCCGTTGTCAGGCAACGTGGCGTGGTGTGCACTGTGTTTGCTGACGCAACCCCCACTGG
TTGGGGCATTGCCACCACCTGTCAGCTCCTTTCCGGGACTTTCGCTTTCCCCCTCCCTATTGCCACGGCG
GAACTCATCGCCGCCTGCCTTGCCCGCTGCTGGACAGGGGCTCGGCTGTTGGGCACTGACAATTCCGTGG
TGTTGTCGGGGAAGCTGACGTCCTTTCCATGGCTGCTCGCCTGTGTTGCCACCTGGATTCTGCGCGGGAC
GTCCTTCTGCTACGTCCCTTCGGCCCTCAATCCAGCGGACCTTCCTTCCCGCGGCCTGCTGCCGGCTCTG
CGGCCTCTTCCGCGTCTTCGCCTTCGCCCTCAGACGAGTCGGATCTCCCTTTGGGCCGCCTCCCCGCATC
GATGCCGTATACGGTACCCGGGGATCCTCTAGTAGAGTCGAGGAATTCACCCCACCAGTGCAGGCTGCCT
ATCAGAAAGTGGTGGCTGGTGTGGCTAATGCCCTGGCCCACAAGTATCACTAAGCTCGCTTTCTTGCTGT
CCAATTTCTATTAAAGGTTCCTTTGTTCCCTAAGTCCAACTACTAAACTGGGGGATATTATGAAGGGCCT
TGAGCATCTGGATTCTGCCTAATAAAAAACATTTATTTTCATTGCAATGATGTATTTAAATTATTTCTGA
ATATTTTACTAAAAAGGGAATGTGGGAGGTCAGTGCATTTAAAACATAAAGAAATGAAGAGCTAGTTCAA
ACCTTGGGAAAATACACTATATCTTAAACTCCATGAAAGAAGGTGAGGCTGCAAACAGCTAATGCACATT
GGCAACAGCCCCTGATGCCTATGCCTTATTCATCCCTCAGAAAAGGATTCAAGTAGAGGCTTGATTTGGA
GGTTAAAGTTTTGCTATGCTGTATTTTACATTACTTATTGTTTTAGCTGTCCTCATGAATGTCTTTTCAC
TACCCATTTGCTTATCCTGCATCTCTCAGCCTTGACTCCACTCAGTTCTCTTGCTTAGAGATACCACCTT
TCCCCTGAAGTGTTCCTTCCATGTTTTACGGCGAGATGGTTTCTCCTCGCCTGGCCACTCAGCCTTAGTT
GTCTCTGTTGTCTTATAGAGGTCTGGTCGACCCCCAACGCGTTGGAGCTCTAGAGCATGGCTACGTAGAT
AAGTAGCATGGCGGGTTAATCATTAACTACAAGGAACCCCTAGTGATGGAGTTGGCCACTCCCTCTCTGC
GCGCTCGCTCGCTCACTGAGGCCGGGCGACCAAAGGTCGCCCGACGCCCGGGCTTTGCCCGGGCGGCCTC
AGTGAGCGAGCGAGCGCGCAGCTGGCGTAATAGCGAAGAGGCCCGCACCGATCGCCCTTCCCAACAGTTG
CGCAGCCTGAATGGCGAATGGCGATTCC
[38 nt withheld, positions 3319-3356]
C
[378 nt withheld, positions 3358-3735]
C
[91 nt withheld, positions 3737-3827]
A
[49 nt withheld, positions 3829-3877]
CCTTTGACGTTGGAGTCCACGTTCTTT
[37 nt withheld, positions 3905-3941]
ACCCTATCTCGGTCTATTCTTTTGATTTATAAGGGATTTTGCCGATTTCGGCCTATTGGTTAAAAAATGA
GCTGATTTAACAAAAATTTAACGCGAATTTTAACAAAATATTAACGCTTACAATTTAAATATTTGCTTAT
ACAATCT
[100 nt withheld, positions 4089-4188]
CTCAGGCAATGACCTGATAGCCTTTGTAG
[69 nt withheld, positions 4218-4286]
T
[44 nt withheld, positions 4288-4331]
ACCTACACATTACTCA
[44 nt withheld, positions 4348-4391]
TTGCGTTGAAATAAAGGCTTCTCCC
[83 nt withheld, positions 4417-4499]
TTCTTTGCCTTGCCTGTATGATTTATTGGATGTTGGAATCGCCTGATGCGGTATTTTCTCCTTACGCATC
TGTGCGGTATTTCACACCGCATATGGTGCACTCTCAGTACAATCTGCTCTGATGCCGCATAGTTAAGCCA
GCCCCGACACCCGCCAACACCCGCTGACGCGCCCTGACGGGCTTGTCTGCTCCCGGCATCCGCTTACAGA
CAAGCTGTGACCGTCTCCGGGAGCTGCATGTGTCAGAGGTTTTCACCGTCATCACCGAAACGCGCGAGAC
GAAAGGGCCTCGTGATACGCCTATTTTTATAGGTTAATGTCATGATAATAATGGTTTCTTAGACGTCAGG
TGGCACTTTTCGGGGAAATGTGCGCGGAACCCCTATTTGTTTATTTTTCTAAATACATTCAAATATGTAT
CCGCTCATGAGACAATAACCCTGATAAATGCTTCAATAATATTGAAAAAGGAAGAGTATGAGTATTCAAC
ATTTCCGTGTCGCCCTTATTCCCTTTTTTGCGGCATTTTGCCTTCCTGTTTTTGCTCACCCAGAAACGCT
GGTGAAAGTAAAAGATGCTGAAGATCAGTTGGGTGCACGAGTGGGTTACATCGAACTGGATCTCAACAGC
GGTAAGATCCTTGAGAGTTTTCGCCCCGAAGAACGTTTTCCAATGATGAGCACTTTTAAAGTTCTGCTAT
GTGGCGCGGTATTATCCCGTATTGACGCCGGGCAAGAGCAACTCGGTCGCCGCATACACTATTCTCAGAA
TGACTTGGTTGAGTACTCACCAGTCACAGAAAAGCATCTTACGGATGGCATGACAGTAAGAGAATTATGC
AGTGCTGCCATAACCATGAGTGATAACACTGCGGCCAACTTACTTCTGACAACGATCGGAGGACCGAAGG
AGCTAACCGCTTTTTTGCACAACATGGGGGATCATGTAACTCGCCTTGATCGTTGGGAACCGGAGCTGAA
TGAAGCCATACCAAACGACGAGCGTGACACCACGATGCCTGTAGCAATGGCAACAACGTTGCGCAAACTA
TTAACTGGCGAACTACTTACTCTAGCTTCCCGGCAACAATTAATAGACTGGATGGAGGCGGATAAAGTTG
CAGGACCACTTCTGCGCTCGGCCCTTCCGGCTGGCTGGTTTATTGCTGATAAATCTGGAGCCGGTGAGCG
TGGGTCTCGCGGTATCATTGCAGCACTGGGGCCAGATGGTAAGCCCTCCCGTATCGTAGTTATCTACACG
ACGGGGAGTCAGGCAACTATGGATGAACGAAATAGACAGATCGCTGAGATAGGTGCCTCACTGATTAAGC
ATTGGTAACTGTCAGACCAAGTTTACTCATATATACTTTAGATTGATTTAAAACTTCATTTTTAATTTAA
AAGGATCTAGGTGAAGATCCTTTTTGATAATCTCATGACCAAAATCCCTTAACGTGAGTTTTCGTTCCAC
TGAGCGTCAGACCCCGTAGAAAAGATCAAAGGATCTTCTTGAGATCCTTTTTTTCTGCGCGTAATCTGCT
GCTTGCAAACAAAAAAACCACCGCTACCAGCGGTGGTTTGTTTGCCGGATCAAGAGCTACCAACTCTTTT
TCCGAAGGTAACTGGCTTCAGCAGAGCGCAGATACCAAATACTGTTCTTCTAGTGTAGCCGTAGTTAGGC
CACCACTTCAAGAACTCTGTAGCACCGCCTACATACCTCGCTCTGCTAATCCTGTTACCAGTGGCTGCTG
CCAGTGGCGATAAGTCGTGTCTTACCGGGTTGGACTCAAGACGATAGTTACCGGATAAGGCGCAGCGGTC
GGGCTGAACGGGGGGTTCGTGCACACAGCCCAGCTTGGAGCGAACGACCTACACCGAACTGAGATACCTA
CAGCGTGAGCTATGAGAAAGCGCCACGCTTCCCGAAGGGAGAAAGGCGGACAGGTATCCGGTAAGCGGCA
GGGTCGGAACAGGAGAGCGCACGAGGGAGCTTCCAGGGGGAAACGCCTGGTATCTTTATAGTCCTGTCGG
GTTTCGCCACCTCTGACTTGAGCGTCGATTTTTGTGATGCTCGTCAGGGGGGCGGAGCCTATGGAAAAAC
GCCAGCAACGCGGCCTTTTTACGGTTCCTGGCCTTTTGCTGGCCTTTTGCTCACATGTTCTTTCCTGCGT
TATCCCCTGATTCTGTGGATAACCGTATTACCGCCTTTGAGTGAGCTGATACCGCTCGCCGCAGCCGAAC
GACCGAGCGCAGCGAG
Features (pLannotate 1.2.2; 20 found; start..end, strand, type, name):
      1..58      -  repeat_region  AAV2 ITR (fragment): inverted terminal repeat of adeno-associated virus serotype 2 inverted
    124..409     +  enhancer       CMV enhancer: human cytomegalovirus immediate early enhancer; contains an 18-bp deletion relative to the standard CMV enhancer
    411..685     +  promoter       chicken β-actin promoter: No description available
    686..913     +  intron         hybrid intron: hybrid between chicken β-actin (CBA) and minute virus of mice (MMV) introns (Gray et al., 2011)
    933..990     +  sig_peptide    Igκ leader (fragment): leader sequence from mouse immunoglobulin κ light chain
    991..1698    +  CDS            mNeonGreen: bright monomeric yellow-green fluorescent protein derived from LanYFP (Shaner et al., 2013)
   1719..2307    +  misc_feature   WPRE: woodchuck hepatitis virus posttranscriptional regulatory element
   2322..2342    +  misc_feature   MCS (fragment): pUC18/19 multiple cloning site
   2353..2430    +  CDS            HBB (fragment): HBB_PONPY - Experimental evidence at transcript level: Swiss-Prot protein existence level 2. Involved in oxygen transport from the lung to the various peripheral tissues. From Pongo pygmaeus (Bornean orangutan).
   2434..2828    +  polyA_signal   β-globin poly(A): human β-globin polyadenylation signal
   3112..3244    +  repeat_region  AAV2 ITR (fragment): inverted terminal repeat of adeno-associated virus serotype 2 inverted
   3239..3308    +  CDS            lacZα (fragment): LacZα fragment of β-galactosidase; lacZ fragment
   3319..3624    +  CDS            M13 gene IV (fragment) (sequence partly withheld): pIV; IV; phage assembly
   3612..4040    +  rep_origin     f1 ori (sequence partly withheld): f1 bacteriophage origin of replication; arrow indicates direction of (+) strand synthesis
   4130..4533    +  CDS            M13 gene II (fragment) (sequence partly withheld): pII; II; replication
   4541..4640    -  misc_feature   bom (fragment): basis of mobility region from pBR322
   4742..4777    -  CDS            rop (fragment): Rop protein, which maintains plasmids at low copy number; rop
   4872..4976    +  promoter       AmpR promoter: bla
   4977..5837    +  CDS            AmpR: β-lactamase; bla; confers resistance to ampicillin, carbenicillin, and related antibiotics
   6008..6596    +  rep_origin     ori: high-copy-number ColE1/pMB1/pBR322/pUC origin of replication
