[The description below was written by a language model from this plasmid's Addgene catalogue record and pLannotate feature annotations shown in this document.]
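Description:
pAAV-CBh-IgKL-mNG is an adeno-associated virus transfer plasmid (6,755 nt in the sequenced record) built on a pAAV-CBh-WPRE backbone and used to package recombinant AAV that expresses a secreted form of the fluorescent protein mNeonGreen. It is maintained in E. coli as a high-copy plasmid through a ColE1/pUC-type origin and selected with ampicillin via the bla gene. An f1 phage origin and flanking M13, lacZα, bom and rop fragments are backbone remnants with no role in the payload. The recombination-limiting growth strain listed is consistent with the need to keep the AAV2 inverted terminal repeats intact. Both ITRs are annotated only as fragments in the feature table, which is common for automated annotation of these structured repeats.

Between the ITRs, expression is driven by the CBh promoter, a compact, ubiquitously active hybrid made of the CMV immediate-early enhancer, the chicken β-actin promoter and a chicken β-actin/minute virus of mice hybrid intron. The synthetic open reading frame places the mouse immunoglobulin κ light-chain leader at the N terminus of mNeonGreen, directing the protein into the secretory pathway so that transduced cells release it extracellularly. A WPRE downstream enhances transcript stability and expression. The backbone name indicates an SV40 polyadenylation signal, but the annotated sequence instead shows a short β-globin coding fragment and a human β-globin poly(A) signal, a discrepancy the record does not resolve.

The associated publication concerns liver-secreted fluorescent blood plasma markers for chronic imaging of the microcirculation, which suggests this vector serves to label plasma with secreted mNeonGreen in vivo.
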