Addgene plasmid #183467: pAAV-CBh-IgKL-mNG
Purpose: To produce AAV with the CBh promoter to express IgkL-mNeonGreen (IgKL is a secretory signal peptide)
Depositing lab: Hajime Hirase. Depositing organization: University of Copenhagen. Publication: Liver-secreted fluorescent blood plasma markers enable chronic imaging of the microcirculation. Wang X, Delle C, Asiminas A, Akther S, Vittani M, Brogger P, Kusk P, Vo CT, Radovanovic T, Konno A, Hirai H, Fukuda M, Weikop P, Goldman SA, Nedergaard M, Hirase H. Cell Rep Methods. 2022 Sep 21;2(10):100302. doi: 10.1016/j.crmeth.2022.100302. eCollection 2022 Oct 24. PubMed 36313804.
Backbone
  Vector backbone: pAAV-Cbh-*-WPRE-SV40pA
  Backbone manufacturer: Gunma University, Hirai lab
  Vector type: AAV
Growth in bacteria
  Bacterial resistance: Ampicillin, 100 μg/mL
  Growth temperature: 37°C
  Growth strain: NEB Stable
  Copy number: High Copy
Gene/Insert
  Gene/Insert name: IgKL-mNeonGreen
  Species: Synthetic
  Tag / fusion protein: IgKL secretory signal (N terminal on insert)
  Cloning method: Restriction Enzyme; 5′ cloning site unknown (unknown if destroyed)
Terms and licenses: Academic/Nonprofit Terms; Industry Terms: Not Available to Industry
Depositor comments: Please visit for https://www.biorxiv.org/content/10.1101/2022.04.08.487498v1 bioRxiv preprint.
How to cite: pAAV-CBh-IgKL-mNG was a gift from Hajime Hirase (Addgene plasmid # 183467 ; http://n2t.net/addgene:183467 ; RRID:Addgene_183467)
